>Addgene plasmid #137147 | pAAV-nEF-Coff/Fon-bREACHes-EYFP | depositor full sequence | sequence record 265110 | pAAV-nEF-Coff/Fon-bREACHes-EYFP sequence 7016 bps
CCTGCAGGCAGCTGCGCGCTCGCTCGCTCACTGAGGCCGCCCGGGCAAAGCCCGGGCGTCGGGCGACCTT
TGGTCGCCCGGCCTCAGTGAGCGAGCGAGCGCGCAGAGAGGGAGTGGCCAACTCCATCACTAGGGGTTCC
TGCGGCCGCACGCGTAAGGATCTGCGATCGCTCCGGTGCCCGTCAGTGGGCAGAGCGCACATCGCCCACA
GTCCCCGAGAAGTTGGGGGGAGGGGTCGGCAATTGAACGGGTGCCTAGAGAAGGTGGCGCGGGGTAAACT
GGGAAAGTGATGTCGTGTACTGGCTCCGCCTTTTTCCCGAGGGTGGGGGAGAACCGTATATAAGTGCAGT
AGTCGCCGTGAACGTTCTTTTTCGCAACGGGTTTGCCGCCAGAACACAGCTGAAGCTTCGAGGGGCTCGC
ATCTCTCCTTCACGCGCCCGCCGCCCTACCTGAGGCCGCCATCCACGCCGGTTGAGTCGCGTTCTGCCGC
CTCCCGCCTGTGGTGCCTCCTGAACTGCGTCCGCCGTCTAGGTAAGTTTAAAGCTCAGGTCGAGACCGGG
CCTTTGTCCGGCGCTCCCTTGGAGCCTACCTAGACTCAGCCGGCTCTCCACGCTTTGCCTGACCCTGCTT
GCTCAACTCTACGTCTTTGTTTCGTTTTCTGTTCTGCGCCGTTACAGATCCAAGCTGTGACCGGCGCCTA
CGGATCCGAAGTTCCTATTCTTCAAATAGTATAGGAACTTCGCAGAGTAGTAGCTGGATTGTAGCTGCTA
TTAGCAATCTAAAACCTCTTAGAAGTTCCTATTCTTCAAAAGGTATAGGAACTTCGGCGCGCCTTACTTG
TACAGCTCGTCCATGCCGAGAGTGATCCCGGCGGCGGTCACGAACTCCAGCAGGACCATGTGATCGCGCT
TCTCGTTGGGGTCTTTGCTCAGGGCGGACTGGTAGCTCAGGTAGTGGTTGTCGGGCAGCAGCACGGGGCC
GTCGCCGATGGGGGTGTTCTGCTGGTAGTGGTCGGCGAGCTGCACGCTGCCGTCCTCGATGTTGTGGCGG
ATCTTGAAGTTCACCTTGATGCCGTTCTTCTGCTTGTCGGCCATGATATAGACGTTGTGGCTGTTGTAGT
TGTACTCCAGCTTGTGCCCCAGGATGTTGCCGTCCTCCTTGAAGTCGATGCCCTTCAGCTCGATGCGGTT
CACCAGGGTGTCGCCCTCGAACTTCACCTCGGCGCGGGTCTTGTAGTTGCCGTCGTCCTTGAAGAAGATG
GTGCGCTCCTGGACGTAGCCTTCGGGCATGGCGGACTTGAAGAAGTCGTGCTGCTTCATGTGGTCGGGGT
AGCGGGCGAAGCACTGCAGGCCGTAGCCGAAGGTGGTCACGAGGGTGGGCCAGGGCACGGGCAGCTGTGG
GACGACATGACTTAACCAGTTAACCATGTTCTCTGAACATGAGAAGGGCTGGCCACTCTCCAGTCGACAT
AACTTCGTATAGGATACTTTATACGAAGTTATGCAGAATGGTAGCTGGATTGTAGCTGCTATTAGCAATA
TGAAACCTCTTAATAACTTCGTATAGTATACCTTATACGAAGTTATACTAGTCCTCCTGTACTCACCTTG
CCGGTGGTGCAGATGAACTTCAGGGTCAGCTTGCCGTAGGTGGCATCGCCCTCGCCCTCGCCGGACACGC
TGAACTTGTGGCCGTTTACGTCGCCGTCCAGCTCGACCAGGATGGGCACCACCCCGGTGAACAGCTCCTC
GCCCTTGCTCACCACGTTGATGTCGATCTGGTCCAGGGGGATGTACTCGCCCTCGCTGGTGATCCTGCTC
TTGGCGGCCGCATCTTCTTCTTCCGCCACCAGGGTTTCCACTTCCATTTCCTGGCCCGCAATGGTAATTT
TCTGTTTTTTGCGAATATCGCCATACAGCAGAATATGTTCATGAATTTTCACGCGCAGATAGTTGCCCAG
CACGCCCCACATGTTCTTCGCAATCAGATCCAGAATGCTATGGCCAATCGCGCTGCCATACGGGCTAATA
TGGCCGAAGCCCTCGGGGCCCAGCAGGAACAGCACGGGGAACATGCCCCAGCTCACGAAGAACAGCCAGG
CCATGGCTCTCACCAGCTGTCTGCACAGGCCTTTCGGCACGGTATGAAACGCTTCAATATACACTTTGGC
CGCATGAAAATAGGTATACATGCCATAGCTCAGGCTAATCAGAAAAAACAGAATTTTGGTCCAGCCGGTG
CACATCGCGCTGGTCGCGCCCCACACAATGCAGCCCACGTCGCTCACCTAAACACATGAGAAATAGAGTC
ATAAGCACATGGGTCACATACAGGAGATATGTATATAACATTAATACAATTTTATAAAAAAAAGGGGGGG
CACAGGTACCATAACTTCGTATAAAGTATCCTATACGAAGTTATTTGCCTTAACCCAGAAATTATCACTG
TTATTCTTTAGAATGGTGCAAAGAATAACTTCGTATAAGGTATACTATACGAAGTTATGCTAGCAACCCC
GACACTTACCAGCAGGCCCATGGTGCGTTTGCTATAATCATCTTTCAGGCCGGTCAGGTTGCTCAGATGA
ATCAGAATCACGGGGCAGGTCAGCAGCCATGAGCCATAGCGCATCCACACCACGCCGTTGCCGCTGCTCA
GCCACAGGGTCGCCGGGCTATCAAATTCATGAAACGCTTCAATAATGCTTTTCATCATTTCAATCAGCGC
CACATACACTTCTTCCCAGCCGCAGGTCGCGCGCCACGCCTGATACGCATACCAGCCCAGGCACGCCACG
CTCAGCGCAAACACCACCCACTGCAGGATGTTGGCGGCCAGCTTCTCGGCGTTGGTGCCGTTACTCTTCA
GCCAGGCCAGGCAGAAGCACTGGCCGTTGTTGGGGATGCAGATCACGCTGCCGTTGTTCTCCAGGGTGTA
GCTGGTCTGGAACAGTCCGACGGCAGACAAAGCGCCGCCATAGTCCATGGTGGCGAGCTCGAAGTTCCTA
TACTATTTGAAGAATAGGAACTTCTTGCCTTAACCCAGAAATTATCACTGTTATTCTTTAGAATGGTGCA
AAGAGAAGTTCCTATACCTTTTGAAGAATAGGAACTTCGAATTCGATATCAAGCTTATCGATAATCAACC
TCTGGATTACAAAATTTGTGAAAGATTGACTGGTATTCTTAACTATGTTGCTCCTTTTACGCTATGTGGA
TACGCTGCTTTAATGCCTTTGTATCATGCTATTGCTTCCCGTATGGCTTTCATTTTCTCCTCCTTGTATA
AATCCTGGTTGCTGTCTCTTTATGAGGAGTTGTGGCCCGTTGTCAGGCAACGTGGCGTGGTGTGCACTGT
GTTTGCTGACGCAACCCCCACTGGTTGGGGCATTGCCACCACCTGTCAGCTCCTTTCCGGGACTTTCGCT
TTCCCCCTCCCTATTGCCACGGCGGAACTCATCGCCGCCTGCCTTGCCCGCTGCTGGACAGGGGCTCGGC
TGTTGGGCACTGACAATTCCGTGGTGTTGTCGGGGAAATCATCGTCCTTTCCTTGGCTGCTCGCCTATGT
TGCCACCTGGATTCTGCGCGGGACGTCCTTCTGCTACGTCCCTTCGGCCCTCAATCCAGCGGACCTTCCT
TCCCGCGGCCTGCTGCCGGCTCTGCGGCCTCTTCCGCGTCTTCGCCTTCGCCCTCAGACGAGTCGGATCT
CCCTTTGGGCCGCCTCCCCGCATCGATACCGAGCGCTGCTCGAGAGATCTACGGGTGGCATCCCTGTGAC
CCCTCCCCAGTGCCTCTCCTGGCCCTGGAAGTTGCCACTCCAGTGCCCACCAGCCTTGTCCTAATAAAAT
TAAGTTGCATCATTTTGTCTGACTAGGTGTCCTTCTATAATATTATGGGGTGGAGGGGGGTGGTATGGAG
CAAGGGGCAAGTTGGGAAGACAACCTGTAGGGCCTGCGGGGTCTATTGGGAACCAAGCTGGAGTGCAGTG
GCACAATCTTGGCTCACTGCAATCTCCGCCTCCTGGGTTCAAGCGATTCTCCTGCCTCAGCCTCCCGAGT
TGTTGGGATTCCAGGCATGCATGACCAGGCTCAGCTAATTTTTGTTTTTTTGGTAGAGACGGGGTTTCAC
CATATTGGCCAGGCTGGTCTCCAACTCCTAATCTCAGGTGATCTACCCACCTTGGCCTCCCAAATTGCTG
GGATTACAGGCGTGAACCACTGCTCCCTTCCCTGTCCTTCTGATTTTGTAGGTAACCACGTGCGGACCGA
GCGGCCGCAGGAACCCCTAGTGATGGAGTTGGCCACTCCCTCTCTGCGCGCTCGCTCGCTCACTGAGGCC
GGGCGACCAAAGGTCGCCCGACGCCCGGGCTTTGCCCGGGCGGCCTCAGTGAGCGAGCGAGCGCGCAGCT
GCCTGCAGGGGCGCCTGATGCGGTATTTTCTCCTTACGCATCTGTGCGGTATTTCACACCGCATA
[142 nt withheld, positions 4476-4617]
C
[141 nt withheld, positions 4619-4759]
CCTTTGACGTTGGAGTCCACGTTCTTT
[37 nt withheld, positions 4787-4823]
ACCCTATCTCGGGCTATTCTTTTGATTTATAAGGGATTTTGCCGATTTCGGCCTATTGGTTAAAAAATGA
GCTGATTTAACAAAAATTTAACGCGAATTTTAACAAAATATTAACGTTTACAATTTTATGGTGCACTCTC
AGTACAATCTGCTCTGATGCCGCATAGTTAAGCCAGCCCCGACACCCGCCAACACCCGCTGACGCGCCCT
GACGGGCTTGTCTGCTCCCGGCATCCGCTTACAGACAAGCTGTGACCGTCTCCGGGAGCTGCATGTGTCA
GAGGTTTTCACCGTCATCACCGAAACGCGCGAGACGAAAGGGCCTCGTGATACGCCTATTTTTATAGGTT
AATGTCATGATAATAATGGTTTCTTAGACGTCAGGTGGCACTTTTCGGGGAAATGTGCGCGGAACCCCTA
TTTGTTTATTTTTCTAAATACATTCAAATATGTATCCGCTCATGAGACAATAACCCTGATAAATGCTTCA
ATAATATTGAAAAAGGAAGAGTATGAGTATTCAACATTTCCGTGTCGCCCTTATTCCCTTTTTTGCGGCA
TTTTGCCTTCCTGTTTTTGCTCACCCAGAAACGCTGGTGAAAGTAAAAGATGCTGAAGATCAGTTGGGTG
CACGAGTGGGTTACATCGAACTGGATCTCAACAGCGGTAAGATCCTTGAGAGTTTTCGCCCCGAAGAACG
TTTTCCAATGATGAGCACTTTTAAAGTTCTGCTATGTGGCGCGGTATTATCCCGTATTGACGCCGGGCAA
GAGCAACTCGGTCGCCGCATACACTATTCTCAGAATGACTTGGTTGAGTACTCACCAGTCACAGAAAAGC
ATCTTACGGATGGCATGACAGTAAGAGAATTATGCAGTGCTGCCATAACCATGAGTGATAACACTGCGGC
CAACTTACTTCTGACAACGATCGGAGGACCGAAGGAGCTAACCGCTTTTTTGCACAACATGGGGGATCAT
GTAACTCGCCTTGATCGTTGGGAACCGGAGCTGAATGAAGCCATACCAAACGACGAGCGTGACACCACGA
TGCCTGTAGCAATGGCAACAACGTTGCGCAAACTATTAACTGGCGAACTACTTACTCTAGCTTCCCGGCA
ACAATTAATAGACTGGATGGAGGCGGATAAAGTTGCAGGACCACTTCTGCGCTCGGCCCTTCCGGCTGGC
TGGTTTATTGCTGATAAATCTGGAGCCGGTGAGCGTGGGTCTCGCGGTATCATTGCAGCACTGGGGCCAG
ATGGTAAGCCCTCCCGTATCGTAGTTATCTACACGACGGGGAGTCAGGCAACTATGGATGAACGAAATAG
ACAGATCGCTGAGATAGGTGCCTCACTGATTAAGCATTGGTAACTGTCAGACCAAGTTTACTCATATATA
CTTTAGATTGATTTAAAACTTCATTTTTAATTTAAAAGGATCTAGGTGAAGATCCTTTTTGATAATCTCA
TGACCAAAATCCCTTAACGTGAGTTTTCGTTCCACTGAGCGTCAGACCCCGTAGAAAAGATCAAAGGATC
TTCTTGAGATCCTTTTTTTCTGCGCGTAATCTGCTGCTTGCAAACAAAAAAACCACCGCTACCAGCGGTG
GTTTGTTTGCCGGATCAAGAGCTACCAACTCTTTTTCCGAAGGTAACTGGCTTCAGCAGAGCGCAGATAC
CAAATACTGTCCTTCTAGTGTAGCCGTAGTTAGGCCACCACTTCAAGAACTCTGTAGCACCGCCTACATA
CCTCGCTCTGCTAATCCTGTTACCAGTGGCTGCTGCCAGTGGCGATAAGTCGTGTCTTACCGGGTTGGAC
TCAAGACGATAGTTACCGGATAAGGCGCAGCGGTCGGGCTGAACGGGGGGTTCGTGCACACAGCCCAGCT
TGGAGCGAACGACCTACACCGAACTGAGATACCTACAGCGTGAGCTATGAGAAAGCGCCACGCTTCCCGA
AGGGAGAAAGGCGGACAGGTATCCGGTAAGCGGCAGGGTCGGAACAGGAGAGCGCACGAGGGAGCTTCCA
GGGGGAAACGCCTGGTATCTTTATAGTCCTGTCGGGTTTCGCCACCTCTGACTTGAGCGTCGATTTTTGT
GATGCTCGTCAGGGGGGCGGAGCCTATGGAAAAACGCCAGCAACGCGGCCTTTTTACGGTTCCTGGCCTT
TTGCTGGCCTTTTGCTCACATGT
Features (pLannotate 1.2.2; 26 found; start..end, strand, type, name):
      1..141     -  repeat_region  AAV2 ITR: inverted terminal repeat of adeno-associated virus serotype 2 inverted
    188..399     +  promoter       EF-1α core promoter: core promoter for human elongation factor EF-1α
    412..680     +  LTR            5' LTR (truncated): truncated 5' long terminal repeat (LTR) from human T-cell leukemia virus (HTLV) type 1
    750..791     -  intron         β-globin intron (fragment): internally truncated intron from human β-globin
    834..1396    -  CDS            EYFP (fragment): enhanced YFP mammalian codon-optimized
   1469..1502    +  protein_bind   lox2272: Cre-mediated recombination occurs in the 8-bp core sequence (GGATACTT). lox2272 sites are compatible with each other, but incompatible with loxP or loxN sites (Lee and Saito, 1988). Cre recombinase
   1503..1552    -  intron         β-globin intron (fragment): internally truncated intron from human β-globin
   1553..1586    +  protein_bind   loxN: Cre-mediated recombination occurs in the 8-bp core sequence (GTATACCT). loxN sites are compatible with each other, but incompatible with loxP or lox2272 sites. Cre recombinase
   1607..1764    -  CDS            Citrine (fragment): enhanced variant of YFP (Heikal et al., 2001) mammalian codon-optimized
   1763..1822    -  CDS            KCNJ2 (fragment): KCNJ2_HUMAN - Also known as IRK1. Experimental evidence at protein level: Swiss-Prot protein existence level 1. Probably participates in establishing action potential waveform and excitability of neuronal and muscle tissues. Inward rectifier potassium channels are characterized by a greater tendency to allow potassium to flow into the cell rather than out of it. Their voltage dependence is regulated by the concentration of extracellular potassium; as external potassium is raised, the voltage range of the channel opening shifts to more positive voltages. The inward rectification is mainly due t
   2391..2424    -  protein_bind   lox2272: Cre-mediated recombination occurs in the 8-bp core sequence (GGATACTT). lox2272 sites are compatible with each other, but incompatible with loxP or loxN sites (Lee and Saito, 1988). Cre recombinase
   2425..2474    -  intron         β-globin intron (fragment): internally truncated intron from human β-globin
   2475..2508    -  protein_bind   loxN: Cre-mediated recombination occurs in the 8-bp core sequence (GTATACCT). loxN sites are compatible with each other, but incompatible with loxP or lox2272 sites. Cre recombinase
   2955..2988    -  CDS            ChR2(H134R) (fragment): H134R mutant of an N-terminal fragment of channelrhodopsin-2 from the alga Chlamydomonas reinhardtii (Nagel et al., 2005) blue light-activated cation channel
   3035..3085    -  intron         β-globin intron (fragment): internally truncated intron from human β-globin
   3119..3143    +  misc_feature   MCS (fragment): pBluescript multiple cloning site
   3143..3731    +  misc_feature   WPRE: woodchuck hepatitis virus posttranscriptional regulatory element
   3763..4239    +  polyA_signal   hGH poly(A) signal: human growth hormone polyadenylation signal
   4279..4419    +  repeat_region  AAV2 ITR: inverted terminal repeat of adeno-associated virus serotype 2 inverted
   4424..4475    -  misc_feature   bom (fragment): basis of mobility region from pBR322
   4494..4874    +  rep_origin     M13 ori (sequence partly withheld): M13 bacteriophage origin of replication; arrow indicates direction of (+) strand synthesis
   4950..4999    -  misc_feature   bom (fragment): basis of mobility region from pBR322
   5101..5136    -  CDS            rop (fragment): Rop protein, which maintains plasmids at low copy number; rop
   5231..5335    +  promoter       AmpR promoter: bla
   5336..6196    +  CDS            AmpR: β-lactamase; bla; confers resistance to ampicillin, carbenicillin, and related antibiotics
   6367..6955    +  rep_origin     ori: high-copy-number ColE1/pMB1/pBR322/pUC origin of replication
