>Addgene plasmid #137147 | pAAV-nEF-Coff/Fon-bREACHes-EYFP | addgene full sequence | sequence record 271943 | Addgene NGS Result
AGGCAGCTGCGCGCTCGCTCGCTCACTGAGGCCGCCCGGGCGTCGGGCGACCTTTGGTCGCCCGGCCTCA
GTGAGCGAGCGAGCGCGCAGAGAGGGAGTGGCCAACTCCATCACTAGGGGTTCCTGCGGCCGCACGCGTA
AGGATCTGCGATCGCTCCGGTGCCCGTCAGTGGGCAGAGCGCACATCGCCCACAGTCCCCGAGAAGTTGG
GGGGAGGGGTCGGCAATTGAACGGGTGCCTAGAGAAGGTGGCGCGGGGTAAACTGGGAAAGTGATGTCGT
GTACTGGCTCCGCCTTTTTCCCGAGGGTGGGGGAGAACCGTATATAAGTGCAGTAGTCGCCGTGAACGTT
CTTTTTCGCAACGGGTTTGCCGCCAGAACACAGCTGAAGCTTCGAGGGGCTCGCATCTCTCCTTCACGCG
CCCGCCGCCCTACCTGAGGCCGCCATCCACGCCGGTTGAGTCGCGTTCTGCCGCCTCCCGCCTGTGGTGC
CTCCTGAACTGCGTCCGCCGTCTAGGTAAGTTTAAAGCTCAGGTCGAGACCGGGCCTTTGTCCGGCGCTC
CCTTGGAGCCTACCTAGACTCAGCCGGCTCTCCACGCTTTGCCTGACCCTGCTTGCTCAACTCTACGTCT
TTGTTTCGTTTTCTGTTCTGCGCCGTTACAGATCCAAGCTGTGACCGGCGCCTACGGATCCGAAGTTCCT
ATTCTTCAAATAGTATAGGAACTTCGCAGAGTAGTAGCTGGATTGTAGCTGCTATTAGCAATCTAAAACC
TCTTAGAAGTTCCTATTCTTCAAAAGGTATAGGAACTTCGGCGCGCCTTACTTGTACAGCTCGTCCATGC
CGAGAGTGATCCCGGCGGCGGTCACGAACTCCAGCAGGACCATGTGATCGCGCTTCTCGTTGGGGTCTTT
GCTCAGGGCGGACTGGTAGCTCAGGTAGTGGTTGTCGGGCAGCAGCACGGGGCCGTCGCCGATGGGGGTG
TTCTGCTGGTAGTGGTCGGCGAGCTGCACGCTGCCGTCCTCGATGTTGTGGCGGATCTTGAAGTTCACCT
TGATGCCGTTCTTCTGCTTGTCGGCCATGATATAGACGTTGTGGCTGTTGTAGTTGTACTCCAGCTTGTG
CCCCAGGATGTTGCCGTCCTCCTTGAAGTCGATGCCCTTCAGCTCGATGCGGTTCACCAGGGTGTCGCCC
TCGAACTTCACCTCGGCGCGGGTCTTGTAGTTGCCGTCGTCCTTGAAGAAGATGGTGCGCTCCTGGACGT
AGCCTTCGGGCATGGCGGACTTGAAGAAGTCGTGCTGCTTCATGTGGTCGGGGTAGCGGGCGAAGCACTG
CAGGCCGTAGCCGAAGGTGGTCACGAGGGTGGGCCAGGGCACGGGCAGCTGTGGGACGACATGACTTAAC
CAGTTAACCATGTTCTCTGAACATGAGAAGGGCTGGCCACTCTCCAGTCGACATAACTTCGTATAGGATA
CTTTATACGAAGTTATGCAGAATGGTAGCTGGATTGTAGCTGCTATTAGCAATATGAAACCTCTTAATAA
CTTCGTATAGTATACCTTATACGAAGTTATACTAGTCCTCCTGTACTCACCTTGCCGGTGGTGCAGATGA
ACTTCAGGGTCAGCTTGCCGTAGGTGGCATCGCCCTCGCCCTCGCCGGACACGCTGAACTTGTGGCCGTT
TACGTCGCCGTCCAGCTCGACCAGGATGGGCACCACCCCGGTGAACAGCTCCTCGCCCTTGCTCACCACG
TTGATGTCGATCTGGTCCAGGGGGATGTACTCGCCCTCGCTGGTGATCCTGCTCTTGGCGGCCGCATCTT
CTTCTTCCGCCACCAGGGTTTCCACTTCCATTTCCTGGCCCGCAATGGTAATTTTCTGTTTTTTGCGAAT
ATCGCCATACAGCAGAATATGTTCATGAATTTTCACGCGCAGATAGTTGCCCAGCACGCCCCACATGTTC
TTCGCAATCAGATCCAGAATGCTATGGCCAATCGCGCTGCCATACGGGCTAATATGGCCGAAGCCCTCGG
GGCCCAGCAGGAACAGCACGGGGAACATGCCCCAGCTCACGAAGAACAGCCAGGCCATGGCTCTCACCAG
CTGTCTGCACAGGCCTTTCGGCACGGTATGAAACGCTTCAATATACACTTTGGCCGCATGAAAATAGGTA
TACATGCCATAGCTCAGGCTAATCAGAAAAAACAGAATTTTGGTCCAGCCGGTGCACATCGCGCTGGTCG
CGCCCCACACAATGCAGCCCACGTCGCTCACCTAAACACATGAGAAATAGAGTCATAAGCACATGGGTCA
CATACAGGAGATATGTATATAACATTAATACAATTTATAAAAAAAAGGGGGGGCACAGGTACCATAACTT
CGTATAAAGTATCCTATACGAAGTTATTTGCCTTAACCCAGAAATTATCACTGTTATTCTTTAGAATGGT
GCAAAGAATAACTTCGTATAAGGTATACTATACGAAGTTATGCTAGCAACCCCGACACTTACCAGCAGGC
CCATGGTGCGTTTGCTATAATCATCTTTCAGGCCGGTCAGGTTGCTCAGATGAATCAGAATCACGGGGCA
GGTCAGCAGCCATGAGCCATAGCGCATCCACACCACGCCGTTGCCGCTGCTCAGCCACAGGGTCGCCGGG
CTATCAAATTCATGAAACGCTTCAATAATGCTTTTCATCATTTCAATCAGCGCCACATACACTTCTTCCC
AGCCGCAGGTCGCGCGCCACGCCTGATACGCATACCAGCCCAGGCACGCCACGCTCAGCGCAAACACCAC
CCACTGCAGGATGTTGGCGGCCAGCTTCTCGGCGTTGGTGCCGTTACTCTTCAGCCAGGCCAGGCAGAAG
CACTGGCCGTTGTTGGGGATGCAGATCACGCTGCCGTTGTTCTCCAGGGTGTAGCTGGTCTGGAACAGTC
CGACGGCAGACAAAGCGCCGCCATAGTCCATGGTGGCGAGCTCGAAGTTCCTATACTATTTGAAGAATAG
GAACTTCTTGCCTTAACCCAGAAATTATCACTGTTATTCTTTAGAATGGTGCAAAGAGAAGTTCCTATAC
CTTTTGAAGAATAGGAACTTCGAATTCGATATCAAGCTTATCGATAATCAACCTCTGGATTACAAAATTT
GTGAAAGATTGACTGGTATTCTTAACTATGTTGCTCCTTTTACGCTATGTGGATACGCTGCTTTAATGCC
TTTGTATCATGCTATTGCTTCCCGTATGGCTTTCATTTTCTCCTCCTTGTATAAATCCTGGTTGCTGTCT
CTTTATGAGGAGTTGTGGCCCGTTGTCAGGCAACGTGGCGTGGTGTGCACTGTGTTTGCTGACGCAACCC
CCACTGGTTGGGGCATTGCCACCACCTGTCAGCTCCTTTCCGGGACTTTCGCTTTCCCCCTCCCTATTGC
CACGGCGGAACTCATCGCCGCCTGCCTTGCCCGCTGCTGGACAGGGGCTCGGCTGTTGGGCACTGACAAT
TCCGTGGTGTTGTCGGGGAAATCATCGTCCTTTCCTTGGCTGCTCGCCTATGTTGCCACCTGGATTCTGC
GCGGGACGTCCTTCTGCTACGTCCCTTCGGCCCTCAATCCAGCGGACCTTCCTTCCCGCGGCCTGCTGCC
GGCTCTGCGGCCTCTTCCGCGTCTTCGCCTTCGCCCTCAGACGAGTCGGATCTCCCTTTGGGCCGCCTCC
CCGCATCGATACCGAGCGCTGCTCGAGAGATCTACGGGTGGCATCCCTGTGACCCCTCCCCAGTGCCTCT
CCTGGCCCTGGAAGTTGCCACTCCAGTGCCCACCAGCCTTGTCCTAATAAAATTAAGTTGCATCATTTTG
TCTGACTAGGTGTCCTTCTATAATATTATGGGGTGGAGGGGGGTGGTATGGAGCAAGGGGCAAGTTGGGA
AGACAACCTGTAGGGCCTGCGGGGTCTATTGGGAACCAAGCTGGAGTGCAGTGGCACAATCTTGGCTCAC
TGCAATCTCCGCCTCCTGGGTTCAAGCGATTCTCCTGCCTCAGCCTCCCGAGTTGTTGGGATTCCAGGCA
TGCATGACCAGGCTCAGCTAATTTTTGTTTTTTTGGTAGAGACGGGGTTTCACCATATTGGCCAGGCTGG
TCTCCAACTCCTAATCTCAGGTGATCTACCCACCTTGGCCTCCCAAATTGCTGGGATTACAGGCGTGAAC
CACTGCTCCCTTCCCTGTCCTTCTGATTTTGTAGGTAACCACGTGCGGACCGAGCGGCCGCAGGAACCCC
TAGTGATGGAGTTGGCCACTCCCTCTCTGCGCGCTCGCTCGCTCACTGAGGCCGGGCGACCAAAGGTCGC
CCGACGCCCGGGCTTTGCCCGGGCGGCCTCAGTGAGCGAGCGAGCGCGCAGCTGCCTGCAGGGGCGCCTG
ATGCGGTATTTTCTCCTTACGCATCTGTGCGGTATTTCACACCGCATA
[95 nt withheld, positions 4459-4553]
T
[46 nt withheld, positions 4555-4600]
C
[141 nt withheld, positions 4602-4742]
CCTTTGACGTTGGAGTCCACGTTCTTT
[37 nt withheld, positions 4770-4806]
ACTCTATCTCGGGCTATTCTTTTGATTTATAAGGGATTTTGCCGATTTCGGTCTATTGGTTAAAAAATGA
GCTGATTTAACAAAAATTTAACGCGAATTTTAACAAAATATTAACGTTTACAATTTTATGGTGCACTCTC
AGTACAATCTGCTCTGATGCCGCATAGTTAAGCCAGCCCCGACACCCGCCAACACCCGCTGACGCGCCCT
GACGGGCTTGTCTGCTCCCGGCATCCGCTTACAGACAAGCTGTGACCGTCTCCGGGAGCTGCATGTGTCA
GAGGTTTTCACCGTCATCACCGAAACGCGCGAGACGAAAGGGCCTCGTGATACGCCTATTTTTATAGGTT
AATGTCATGATAATAATGGTTTCTTAGACGTCAGGTGGCACTTTTCGGGGAAATGTGCGCGGAACCCCTA
TTTGTTTATTTTTCTAAATACATTCAAATATGTATCCGCTCATGAGACAATAACCCTGATAAATGCTTCA
ATAATATTGAAAAAGGAAGAGTATGAGTATTCAACATTTCCGTGTCGCCCTTATTCCCTTTTTTGCGGCA
TTTTGCCTTCCTGTTTTTGCTCACCCAGAAACGCTGGTGAAAGTAAAAGATGCTGAAGATCAGTTGGGTG
CACGAGTGGGTTACATCGAACTGGATCTCAACAGCGGTAAGATCCTTGAGAGTTTTCGCCCCGAAGAACG
TTTTCCAATGATGAGCACTTTTAAAGTTCTGCTATGTGGCGCGGTATTATCCCGTATTGACGCCGGGCAA
GAGCAACTCGGTCGCCGCATACACTATTCTCAGAATGACTTGGTTGAGTACTCACCAGTCACAGAAAAGC
ATCTTACGGATGGCATGACAGTAAGAGAATTATGCAGTGCTGCCATAACCATGAGTGATAACACTGCGGC
CAACTTACTTCTGACAACGATCGGAGGACCGAAGGAGCTAACCGCTTTTTTGCACAACATGGGGGATCAT
GTAACTCGCCTTGATCGTTGGGAACCGGAGCTGAATGAAGCCATACCAAACGACGAGCGTGACACCACGA
TGCCTGTAGCAATGGCAACAACGTTGCGCAAACTATTAACTGGCGAACTACTTACTCTAGCTTCCCGGCA
ACAATTAATAGACTGGATGGAGGCGGATAAAGTTGCAGGACCACTTCTGCGCTCGGCCCTTCCGGCTGGC
TGGTTTATTGCTGATAAATCTGGAGCCGGTGAGCGTGGGTCTCGCGGTATCATTGCAGCACTGGGGCCAG
ATGGTAAGCCCTCCCGTATCGTAGTTATCTACACGACGGGGAGTCAGGCAACTATGGATGAACGAAATAG
ACAGATCGCTGAGATAGGTGCCTCACTGATTAAGCATTGGTAACTGTCAGACCAAGTTTACTCATATATA
CTTTAGATTGATTTAAAACTTCATTTTTAATTTAAAAGGATCTAGGTGAAGATCCTTTTTGATAATCTCA
TGACCAAAATCCCTTAACGTGAGTTTTCGTTCCACTGAGCGTCAGACCCCGTAGAAAAGATCAAAGGATC
TTCTTGAGATCCTTTTTTTCTGCGCGTAATCTGCTGCTTGCAAACAAAAAAACCACCGCTACCAGCGGTG
GTTTGTTTGCCGGATCAAGAGCTACCAACTCTTTTTCCGAAGGTAACTGGCTTCAGCAGAGCGCAGATAC
CAAATACTGTTCTTCTAGTGTAGCCGTAGTTAGGCCACCACTTCAAGAACTCTGTAGCACCGCCTACATA
CCTCGCTCTGCTAATCCTGTTACCAGTGGCTGCTGCCAGTGGCGATAAGTCGTGTCTTACCGGGTTGGAC
TCAAGACGATAGTTACCGGATAAGGCGCAGCGGTCGGGCTGAACGGGGGGTTCGTGCACACAGCCCAGCT
TGGAGCGAACGACCTACACCGAACTGAGATACCTACAGCGTGAGCTATGAGAAAGCGCCACGCTTCCCGA
AGGGAGAAAGGCGGACAGGTATCCGGTAAGCGGCAGGGTCGGAACAGGAGAGCGCACGAGGGAGCTTCCA
GGGGGAAACGCCTGGTATCTTTATAGTCCTGTCGGGTTTCGCCACCTCTGACTTGAGCGTCGATTTTTGT
GATGCTCGTCAGGGGGGCGGAGCCTATGGAAAAACGCCAGCAACGCGGCCTTTTTACGGTTCCTGGCCTT
TTGCTGGCCTTTTGCTCACATGTCCTGC
Features (pLannotate 1.2.2; 27 found; start..end, strand, type, name):
      7..34      +  repeat_region  AAV2 ITR (fragment): inverted terminal repeat of adeno-associated virus serotype 2 inverted
     63..90      +  repeat_region  AAV2 ITR (fragment): inverted terminal repeat of adeno-associated virus serotype 2 inverted
    172..383     +  promoter       EF-1α core promoter: core promoter for human elongation factor EF-1α
    396..664     +  LTR            5' LTR (truncated): truncated 5' long terminal repeat (LTR) from human T-cell leukemia virus (HTLV) type 1
    734..775     -  intron         β-globin intron (fragment): internally truncated intron from human β-globin
    818..1380    -  CDS            EYFP (fragment): enhanced YFP mammalian codon-optimized
   1453..1486    +  protein_bind   lox2272: Cre-mediated recombination occurs in the 8-bp core sequence (GGATACTT). lox2272 sites are compatible with each other, but incompatible with loxP or loxN sites (Lee and Saito, 1988). Cre recombinase
   1487..1536    -  intron         β-globin intron (fragment): internally truncated intron from human β-globin
   1537..1570    +  protein_bind   loxN: Cre-mediated recombination occurs in the 8-bp core sequence (GTATACCT). loxN sites are compatible with each other, but incompatible with loxP or lox2272 sites. Cre recombinase
   1591..1748    -  CDS            Citrine (fragment): enhanced variant of YFP (Heikal et al., 2001) mammalian codon-optimized
   1747..1806    -  CDS            KCNJ2 (fragment): KCNJ2_HUMAN - Also known as IRK1. Experimental evidence at protein level: Swiss-Prot protein existence level 1. Probably participates in establishing action potential waveform and excitability of neuronal and muscle tissues. Inward rectifier potassium channels are characterized by a greater tendency to allow potassium to flow into the cell rather than out of it. Their voltage dependence is regulated by the concentration of extracellular potassium; as external potassium is raised, the voltage range of the channel opening shifts to more positive voltages. The inward rectification is mainly due t
   2374..2407    -  protein_bind   lox2272: Cre-mediated recombination occurs in the 8-bp core sequence (GGATACTT). lox2272 sites are compatible with each other, but incompatible with loxP or loxN sites (Lee and Saito, 1988). Cre recombinase
   2408..2457    -  intron         β-globin intron (fragment): internally truncated intron from human β-globin
   2458..2491    -  protein_bind   loxN: Cre-mediated recombination occurs in the 8-bp core sequence (GTATACCT). loxN sites are compatible with each other, but incompatible with loxP or lox2272 sites. Cre recombinase
   2938..2971    -  CDS            ChR2(H134R) (fragment): H134R mutant of an N-terminal fragment of channelrhodopsin-2 from the alga Chlamydomonas reinhardtii (Nagel et al., 2005) blue light-activated cation channel
   3018..3068    -  intron         β-globin intron (fragment): internally truncated intron from human β-globin
   3102..3126    +  misc_feature   MCS (fragment): pBluescript multiple cloning site
   3126..3714    +  misc_feature   WPRE: woodchuck hepatitis virus posttranscriptional regulatory element
   3746..4222    +  polyA_signal   hGH poly(A) signal: human growth hormone polyadenylation signal
   4262..4402    +  repeat_region  AAV2 ITR: inverted terminal repeat of adeno-associated virus serotype 2 inverted
   4407..4458    -  misc_feature   bom (fragment): basis of mobility region from pBR322
   4477..4932    +  rep_origin     f1 ori (sequence partly withheld): f1 bacteriophage origin of replication; arrow indicates direction of (+) strand synthesis
   4933..4982    -  misc_feature   bom (fragment): basis of mobility region from pBR322
   5084..5119    -  CDS            rop (fragment): Rop protein, which maintains plasmids at low copy number; rop
   5214..5318    +  promoter       AmpR promoter: bla
   5319..6179    +  CDS            AmpR: β-lactamase; bla; confers resistance to ampicillin, carbenicillin, and related antibiotics
   6350..6938    +  rep_origin     ori: high-copy-number ColE1/pMB1/pBR322/pUC origin of replication
