[The description below was written by a language model from this plasmid's Addgene catalogue record and pLannotate feature annotations shown in this document.]
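Description:
pAAV-nEF-Coff/Fon-bREACHes-EYFP is an AAV2 transfer plasmid from the INTRSECT 2.0 intersectional expression series, designed to express the opsin fusion bREACHes-EYFP only in cells that contain Flp recombinase and lack Cre. It is maintained in bacteria through a high-copy ColE1/pUC-type origin with ampicillin resistance, and the backbone also carries an f1/M13 phage origin. The expression cassette lies between AAV2 inverted terminal repeats, which allow it to be packaged into recombinant AAV. One ITR is annotated only as short fragments in the NGS-derived sequence but is intact in the depositor sequence, and the two records otherwise agree closely.

Expression is driven by the nEF promoter, annotated as the EF-1α core promoter followed by a truncated HTLV-1 LTR segment. The cassette ends with a WPRE, which boosts transcript stability and expression, and the human growth hormone polyadenylation signal. The roughly 2.4 kb insert is split into pieces separated by short β-globin-derived intron fragments, and all annotated coding fragments lie in the antisense orientation relative to the promoter. These include a channelrhodopsin-like segment, a short KCNJ2 (Kir2.1) fragment that probably serves as a membrane trafficking signal, and YFP sequence. Inversely oriented lox2272 and loxN pairs sit within the introns and flank an internal segment, so Cre would invert that segment independently of the rest. The Flp target sites implied by the Fon design and the Flp/FRT vector type were not detected by the annotation. The intended logic is that Flp brings the coding sequence into the sense orientation so that splicing yields an intact reading frame, whereas Cre disrupts it. The plasmid is used to make AAV for optogenetic targeting of neuronal populations defined by two genetic features.
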