Addgene plasmid #137147: pAAV-nEF-Coff/Fon-bREACHes-EYFP
Purpose: Intersectional viral expression of bREACHes-EYFP in cells expressing Flp AND NOT Cre
Depositing lab: Karl Deisseroth & INTRSECT 2.0 Project. Depositing organization: Stanford University. Publication: Comprehensive Dual- and Triple-Feature Intersectional Single-Vector Delivery of Diverse Functional Payloads to Cells of Behaving Mammals. Fenno LE, Ramakrishnan C, Kim YS, Evans KE, Lo M, Vesuna S, Inoue M, Cheung KYM, Yuen E, Pichamoorthy N, Hong ASO, Deisseroth K. Neuron. 2020 Jun 20. pii: S0896-6273(20)30432-3. doi: 10.1016/j.neuron.2020.06.003. PubMed 32574559.
Backbone
  Vector backbone: AAV2-nEF-WPRE
  Backbone size w/o insert (bp): 4600
  Vector type: AAV, Cre/Lox, Synthetic Biology ; Flp/FRT
Growth in bacteria
  Bacterial resistance: Ampicillin, 100 μg/mL
  Growth temperature: 37°C
  Growth strain: NEB Stable
  Copy number: High Copy
Gene/Insert
  Gene/Insert name: Coff/Fon-bREACHes-EYFP
  Species: Synthetic; Prokaryotic
  Insert size (bp): 2400
  Mutation: n/a
  Promoter: nEF
  Cloning method: Restriction Enzyme; 5′ cloning site BamHI (unknown if destroyed); 3′ cloning site EcoRI (unknown if destroyed)
  Sequencing primers: 5′ GACCCTGCTTGCTCAACTCT; 3′ GGGCCACAACTCCTCATAAA
Terms and licenses: Academic/Nonprofit Terms; Industry Terms: Not Available to Industry
Depositor comments: Additional sequencing primers: Intron 2F GGGACGACATGACTTAACCAG; Intron 2R CCAGCCCTTCTCATGTTCAG; Intron 1F CCTGTATGTGACCCATGTGC; Intron 1R: GCACATGGGTCACATACAGG
How to cite: pAAV-nEF-Coff/Fon-bREACHes-EYFP was a gift from Karl Deisseroth & INTRSECT 2.0 Project (Addgene plasmid # 137147 ; http://n2t.net/addgene:137147 ; RRID:Addgene_137147)
