>Addgene plasmid #137147 | pAAV-nEF-Coff/Fon-bREACHes-EYFP | depositor partial sequence | sequence record 264993 | Promoter through WPRE
AAGGATCTGCGATCGCTCCGGTGCCCGTCAGTGGGCAGAGCGCACATCGCCCACAGTCCCCGAGAAGTTG
GGGGGAGGGGTCGGCAATTGAACGGGTGCCTAGAGAAGGTGGCGCGGGGTAAACTGGGAAAGTGATGTCG
TGTACTGGCTCCGCCTTTTTCCCGAGGGTGGGGGAGAACCGTATATAAGTGCAGTAGTCGCCGTGAACGT
TCTTTTTCGCAACGGGTTTGCCGCCAGAACACAGCTGAAGCTTCGAGGGGCTCGCATCTCTCCTTCACGC
GCCCGCCGCCCTACCTGAGGCCGCCATCCACGCCGGTTGAGTCGCGTTCTGCCGCCTCCCGCCTGTGGTG
CCTCCTGAACTGCGTCCGCCGTCTAGGTAAGTTTAAAGCTCAGGTCGAGACCGGGCCTTTGTCCGGCGCT
CCCTTGGAGCCTACCTAGACTCAGCCGGCTCTCCACGCTTTGCCTGACCCTGCTTGCTCAACTCTACGTC
TTTGTTTCGTTTTCTGTTCTGCGCCGTTACAGATCCAAGCTGTGACCGGCGCCTACGGATCCGAAGTTCC
TATTCTTCAAATAGTATAGGAACTTCGCAGAGTAGTAGCTGGATTGTAGCTGCTATTAGCAATCTAAAAC
CTCTTAGAAGTTCCTATTCTTCAAAAGGTATAGGAACTTCGGCGCGCCTTACTTGTACAGCTCGTCCATG
CCGAGAGTGATCCCGGCGGCGGTCACGAACTCCAGCAGGACCATGTGATCGCGCTTCTCGTTGGGGTCTT
TGCTCAGGGCGGACTGGTAGCTCAGGTAGTGGTTGTCGGGCAGCAGCACGGGGCCGTCGCCGATGGGGGT
GTTCTGCTGGTAGTGGTCGGCGAGCTGCACGCTGCCGTCCTCGATGTTGTGGCGGATCTTGAAGTTCACC
TTGATGCCGTTCTTCTGCTTGTCGGCCATGATATAGACGTTGTGGCTGTTGTAGTTGTACTCCAGCTTGT
GCCCCAGGATGTTGCCGTCCTCCTTGAAGTCGATGCCCTTCAGCTCGATGCGGTTCACCAGGGTGTCGCC
CTCGAACTTCACCTCGGCGCGGGTCTTGTAGTTGCCGTCGTCCTTGAAGAAGATGGTGCGCTCCTGGACG
TAGCCTTCGGGCATGGCGGACTTGAAGAAGTCGTGCTGCTTCATGTGGTCGGGGTAGCGGGCGAAGCACT
GCAGGCCGTAGCCGAAGGTGGTCACGAGGGTGGGCCAGGGCACGGGCAGCTGTGGGACGACATGACTTAA
CCAGTTAACCATGTTCTCTGAACATGAGAAGGGCTGGCCACTCTCCAGTCGACATAACTTCGTATAGGAT
ACTTTATACGAAGTTATGCAGAATGGTAGCTGGATTGTAGCTGCTATTAGCAATATGAAACCTCTTAATA
ACTTCGTATAGTATACCTTATACGAAGTTATACTAGTCCTCCTGTACTCACCTTGCCGGTGGTGCAGATG
AACTTCAGGGTCAGCTTGCCGTAGGTGGCATCGCCCTCGCCCTCGCCGGACACGCTGAACTTGTGGCCGT
TTACGTCGCCGTCCAGCTCGACCAGGATGGGCACCACCCCGGTGAACAGCTCCTCGCCCTTGCTCACCAC
GTTGATGTCGATCTGGTCCAGGGGGATGTACTCGCCCTCGCTGGTGATCCTGCTCTTGGCGGCCGCATCT
TCTTCTTCCGCCACCAGGGTTTCCACTTCCATTTCCTGGCCCGCAATGGTAATTTTCTGTTTTTTGCGAA
TATCGCCATACAGCAGAATATGTTCATGAATTTTCACGCGCAGATAGTTGCCCAGCACGCCCCACATGTT
CTTCGCAATCAGATCCAGAATGCTATGGCCAATCGCGCTGCCATACGGGCTAATATGGCCGAAGCCCTCG
GGGCCCAGCAGGAACAGCACGGGGAACATGCCCCAGCTCACGAAGAACAGCCAGGCCATGGCTCTCACCA
GCTGTCTGCACAGGCCTTTCGGCACGGTATGAAACGCTTCAATATACACTTTGGCCGCATGAAAATAGGT
ATACATGCCATAGCTCAGGCTAATCAGAAAAAACAGAATTTTGGTCCAGCCGGTGCACATCGCGCTGGTC
GCGCCCCACACAATGCAGCCCACGTCGCTCACCTAAACACATGAGAAATAGAGTCATAAGCACATGGGTC
ACATACAGGAGATATGTATATAACATTAATACAATTTTATAAAAAAAAGGGGGGGCACAGGTACCATAAC
TTCGTATAAAGTATCCTATACGAAGTTATTTGCCTTAACCCAGAAATTATCACTGTTATTCTTTAGAATG
GTGCAAAGAATAACTTCGTATAAGGTATACTATACGAAGTTATGCTAGCAACCCCGACACTTACCAGCAG
GCCCATGGTGCGTTTGCTATAATCATCTTTCAGGCCGGTCAGGTTGCTCAGATGAATCAGAATCACGGGG
CAGGTCAGCAGCCATGAGCCATAGCGCATCCACACCACGCCGTTGCCGCTGCTCAGCCACAGGGTCGCCG
GGCTATCAAATTCATGAAACGCTTCAATAATGCTTTTCATCATTTCAATCAGCGCCACATACACTTCTTC
CCAGCCGCAGGTCGCGCGCCACGCCTGATACGCATACCAGCCCAGGCACGCCACGCTCAGCGCAAACACC
ACCCACTGCAGGATGTTGGCGGCCAGCTTCTCGGCGTTGGTGCCGTTACTCTTCAGCCAGGCCAGGCAGA
AGCACTGGCCGTTGTTGGGGATGCAGATCACGCTGCCGTTGTTCTCCAGGGTGTAGCTGGTCTGGAACAG
TCCGACGGCAGACAAAGCGCCGCCATAGTCCATGGTGGCGAGCTCGAAGTTCCTATACTATTTGAAGAAT
AGGAACTTCTTGCCTTAACCCAGAAATTATCACTGTTATTCTTTAGAATGGTGCAAAGAGAAGTTCCTAT
ACCTTTTGAAGAATAGGAACTTCGAATTCGATATCAAGCTTATCGATAATCAACCTCTGGATTACAAAAT
TTGTGAAAGATTGACTGGTATTCTTAACTATGTTGCTCCTTTTACGCTATGTGGATACGCTGCTTTAATG
CCTTTGTATCATGCTATTGCTTCCCGTATGGCTTTCATTTTCTCCTCCTTGTATAAATCCTGGTTGCTGT
CTCTTTATGAGGAGTTGTGGCCCGTTGTCAGGCAACGTGGCGTGGTGTGCACTGTGTTTGCTGACGCAAC
CCCCACTGGTTGGGGCATTGCCACCACCTGTCAGCTCCTTTCCGGGACTTTCGCTTTCCCCCTCCCTATT
GCCACGGCGGAACTCATCGCCGCCTGCCTTGCCCGCTGCTGGACAGGGGCTCGGCTGTTGGGCACTGACA
ATTCCGTGGTGTTGTCGGGGAAATCATCGTCCTTTCCTTGGCTGCTCGCCTATGTTGCCACCTGGATTCT
GCGCGGGACGTCCTTCTGCTACGTCCCTTCGGCCCTCAATCCAGCGGACCTTCCTTCCCGCGGCCTGCTG
CCGGCTCTGCGGCCTCTTCCGCGTCTTCGCCTTCGCCCTCAGACGAGTCGGATCTCCCTTTGGGCCGCCT
CCCCGCATCGATACCG
